Addgene plasmid #145944: pAc5.1B-lambdaN-HA-DmPenguin_B
Purpose: Insect Expression of DmPenguin
Depositing lab: Elisa Izaurralde. Depositing organization: Max Planck Institute for Developmental Biology.
Backbone
  Vector backbone: Unknown
  Vector type: Insect Expression
Growth in bacteria
  Bacterial resistance: Ampicillin, 100 μg/mL
  Growth temperature: 37°C
  Growth strain: DH5alpha
  Copy number: Low Copy
Gene/Insert
  Gene/Insert name: DmPenguin
  Species: D. melanogaster (fly)
  Mutation: one silent mutation compared to the sequence given by NCBI: NM_078705.2
  Entrez Gene: peng (a.k.a. Dmel_CG1685, CG1685, Dmel\CG1685, pen)
  Cloning method: Unknown
Terms and licenses: Academic/Nonprofit Terms; Industry Terms: Not Available to Industry
Depositor comments: Plasmids from this collection were made available to the research community and donated after the lab closed. Please note that the sequence provided by the depositing laboratory may be theoretical/predicted or based on Sanger sequencing results. There may be discrepancies between sequencing results obtained by Addgene and the depositor sequence. If an Addgene verified sequence is not available, please contact before placing your order to request that our lab fully sequence the plasmid.
How to cite: pAc5.1B-lambdaN-HA-DmPenguin_B was a gift from Elisa Izaurralde (Addgene plasmid # 145944 ; http://n2t.net/addgene:145944 ; RRID:Addgene_145944)
