[The description below was written by a language model from this plasmid's Addgene catalogue record and pLannotate feature annotations shown in this document.]
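Description:
pAc5.1B-lambdaN-HA-DmPenguin_B is a 7,674 nt insect expression plasmid that produces the Drosophila melanogaster protein Penguin (peng, CG1685) as an N-terminally tagged fusion. The catalogue lists the backbone as unknown, although the name and the annotated parts point to a pAc5.1-type vector. In bacteria it is maintained through a ColE1/pUC-family origin and selected with ampicillin via the bla gene and its own promoter. The feature tool labels the origin as high-copy, whereas the repository entry records the plasmid as low copy. Short fragments annotated as tetracycline resistance and SV40 large T antigen appear to be non-functional backbone remnants. No selectable marker for insect cells is annotated.

Expression is driven by the constitutive Drosophila actin 5C (Ac5) promoter. It is followed by a short fragment of the bacteriophage lambda N protein, an HA epitope (annotated as a fragment of a 3xHA tag, so probably a single copy) and the full peng coding sequence. According to the depositor, this sequence carries one silent change relative to the NCBI reference. A V5 tag sequence lies downstream of the insert, but the record does not show whether it is in frame or preceded by a stop codon. An SV40 polyadenylation signal follows, annotated on the opposite strand.

The lambdaN peptide binds BoxB RNA hairpins. Such fusions are generally used in tethering assays, where the protein is recruited to a BoxB-containing reporter mRNA in fly cells to test its effect on translation or mRNA stability, with HA serving for detection. The record itself states only insect expression of DmPenguin as the purpose.
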