Features (pLannotate 1.2.2; 11 found; start..end, strand, type, name):
     56..2568    +  promoter       Ac5 promoter: Drosophila melanogaster actin 5C promoter
   2588..2653    +  CDS            N (fragment): REGN_LAMBD - Experimental evidence at protein level: Swiss-Prot protein existence level 1. Plays a role as a transcriptional antitermination factor that allows the virus to initiate its lytic phase. Activates expression of the delayed viral early genes by modifying host RNA polymerase (RNAP) into a form that is resistant to termination signals. This antitermination function requires the host NusA protein which serves to stabilize the interaction between antitermination protein N and host RNA polymerase. From Escherichia phage lambda (Bacteriophage lambda).
   2678..2704    +  CDS            3xHA (fragment): three tandem HA epitope tags
   2717..4927    +  CDS            peng: PENG_DROME - Also known as pen Experimental evidence at transcript level: Swiss-Prot protein existence level 2. From Drosophila melanogaster (Fruit fly).
   4959..5000    +  CDS            V5 tag: epitope tag from simian virus 5
   5100..5234    -  polyA_signal   SV40 poly(A) signal: SV40 polyadenylation signal
   5257..5341    -  CDS            large T antigen (fragment): large T antigen from SV40 (simian virus 40)
   5342..5812    +  CDS            TcR (fragment): tetracycline efflux protein; tet; confers resistance to tetracycline
   5856..6444    -  rep_origin     ori: high-copy-number ColE1/pMB1/pBR322/pUC origin of replication
   6615..7475    -  CDS            AmpR: β-lactamase; bla; confers resistance to ampicillin, carbenicillin, and related antibiotics
   7476..7580    -  promoter       AmpR promoter: bla
>Addgene plasmid #145944 | pAc5.1B-lambdaN-HA-DmPenguin_B | depositor full sequence | sequence record 288389 | Full Sequence
CTTCAAGGAATTAATTCTATATTCTAAAAACACAAATGATACTTCTAAAAAAAATCATGAATGGCATCAA
CTCTGAATCAAATCTTTGCAGATGCACCTACTTCTCATTTCCACTGTCACATCATTTTTCCAGATCTCGC
TGCCTGTTATGTGGCCCACAAACCAAGACACGTTTTATGGCCATTAAAGCTGGCTGATCGTCGCCAAACA
CCAAATACATATCAATATGTACATTCGAGAAAGAAGCGATCAAAGAAGCGTCTTCGGGCGAGTAGGAGAA
TGCGGAGGAGAAGGAGAACGAGCTGATCTAGTATCTCTCCACAATCCAATGCCAACTGACCAACTGGCCA
TATTCGGAGCAATTTGAAGCCAATTTCCATCGCCTGGCGATCGCTCCATTCTTGGCTATATGTTTTTCAC
CGTTCCCGGGGCCATTTTCAAAGACTCGTCGGTAAGATAAGATTGTGTCACTCGCTGTCTCTCTTCATTT
GTCGAAGAATGCTGAGGAATTTCGCGATGACGTCGGCGAGTATTTTGAAGAATGAGAATAATTTGTATTT
ATACGAAAATCAGTTAGTGGAATTTTCTACAAAAACATGTTATCTATAGATAATTTTGTTGCAAAATATG
TTGACTATGACAAAGATTGTATGTATATACCTTTAATGTATTCTCATTTTCTTATGTATTTATAATGGCA
ATGATGATACTGATGATATTTTAAGATGATGCCAGACCACAGGCTGATTTCTGCGTCTTTTGCCGAACGC
AGTGCATGTGCGGTTGTTGTTTTTTGGAATAGTTTCAATTTTCGGACTGTCCGCTTTGATTTCAGTTTCT
TGGCTTATTCAAAAAGCAAAGTAAAGCCAAAAAAGCGAGATGGCAATACCAAATGCGGCAAAACGGTAGT
GGAAGGAAAGGGGTGCGGGGCAGCGGAAGGAAGGGTGGGGCGGGGCGTGGCGGGGTCTGTGGCTGGGCGC
GACGTCACCGACGTTGGAGCCACTCCTTTGACCATGTGTGCGTGTGTGTATTATTCGTGTCTCGCCACTC
GCCGGTTGTTTTTTTCTTTTTATCTCGCTCTCTCTAGCGCCATCTCGTACGCATGCTCAACGCACCGCAT
GTTGCCGTGTCCTTTATGCGTCATTTTGGCTCGAAATAGGCAATTATTTAAACAAAGATTAGTCAACGAA
AACGCTAAAATAAATAAGTCTACAATATGGTTACTTATTGCCATGTGTGTGCAGCCAACGATAGCAACAA
AAGCAACAACACAGTGGCTTTCCCTCTTTCACTTTTTGTTTGCAAGCGCGTGCGAGCAAGACGGCACGAC
CGGCAAACGCAATTACGCTGACAAAGAGCAGACGAAGTTTTGGCCGAAAAACATCAAGGCGCCTGATACG
AATGCATTTGCAATAACAATTGCGATATTTAATATTGTTTATGAAGCTGTTTGACTTCAAAACACACAAA
AAAAAAAATAAAACAAATTATTTGAAAGAGAATTAGGAATCGGACAGCTTATCGTTACGGGCTAACAGCA
CACCGAGACGAAATAGCTTACCTGACGTCACAGCCTCTGGAAGAACTGCCGCCAAGCAGAGAGAGAGAGA
AAAAGAGGGAGAGCAGCTTAGACCGCATGTGCTTGTGTGTGAGGCGTCTCTCTCTTCGTCTCCTGTTTGC
GCAAACGCATAGACTGCACTGAGAAAATCGATTACCTATTTTTTATGAATGAATATTTGCACTATTACTA
TTCAAAACTATTAAGATAGCAATCACATTCAATAGCCAAATACTATACCACCTGAGCGATGCAACGAAAT
GATCAATTTGAGCAAAAATGCTGCATATTTAGGACGGCATCATTATAGAAATGCTTCTTGCTGTGTACTT
TTCTCTCGTCTGGCAGCTGTTTCGCCGTTATTGTTAAAACCGGCTTAAGTTAGGTGTGTTTTCTACGACT
AGTGATGCCCCTACTAGAAGATGTGTGTTGCACAAATGTCCCTGAATAACCAATTTGAAGTGCAGATAGC
AGTAAACGTAAGCTAATATGAATATTATTTAACTGTAATGTTTTAATATCGCTGGACATTACTAATAAAC
CCACTATAAACACATGTACATATGTATGTTTTGGCATACAATGAGTAGTTGGGGAAAAAATGTGTAAAAG
CACCGTGACCATCACAGCATAAAGATAACCAGCTGAAGTATCGAATATGAGTAACCCCCAAATTGAATCA
CATGCCGCAACTGATAGGACCCATGGAAGTACACTCTTCATGGCGATATACAAGACACACACAAGCACGA
ACACCCAGTTGCGGAGGAAATTCTCCGTAAATGAAAACCCAATCGGCGAACAATTCATACCCATATATGG
TAAAAGTTTTGAACGCGACTTGAGAGCGGAGAGCATTGCGGCTGATAAGGTTTTAGCGCTAAGCGGGCTT
TATAAAACGGGCTGCGGGACCAGTTTTCATATCACTACCGTTTGAGTTCTTGTGCTGTGTGGATACTCCT
CCCGACACAAAGCCGCTCCATCAGCCAGCAGTCGTCTAATCCAGAGACCCCGGATCGGGGTACCAACATG
GACGCACAAACACGACGACGTGAGCGTCGCGCTGAGAAACAAGCTCAATGGAAAGCTGCAAACGGTGGAT
CTCCTCCACATATGGCTTACCCATACGATGTTCCAGATTACGCTCCTCCAAGCTTGATGGTTAGCTCGGA
GCCGAAAGGACCTGCTAACGTGGCCAACACGGCCTCGCCCCTCAAGGCCCATGAATCGTCCGGCAAGCGC
GCCAACGGACAGAAGTTTAAGCCCGGTGGAGCAGGAGGCGCCAGGAAGTTCGACAAATTCGGCGGAGGAG
CAGGCAAGTCGTTTGTAAAGCCAGGCGCTGGTGGTGCCAAGAAGTTCGACAAGTCTGGGCCCGGTGGCTT
CAAGAAGTTTGACAAGTCCGGAGCCACCGGCGACAAGAGGCTTGGTGGCAACAAGTTCCGCGGAAAACCA
CAAACACAGCCACAGGCGCCGGCGGAGGGCGAGAAACAGGACTGGAACAAGTTCAAGAAGGAGAAGAAGG
ACCTCAAGCTGAAGCGCAAGAGTGCCAAGGACACCTACGAGATCAGCAAGGAGGCCAACCAGATCCACGA
GAAGTTGCGATGCCGCCGAACGGAGAACAAGGACAAGCTGGTGGAGCAGATATACAAGGTGCTCAACGTG
GGCGACACTATTTCAAAGGTGGTGAAGGCCCACGACACCGCCCGCGTGATCCAGAGCATGCTAAAGTACG
CGTCGCCAGCTCTGCGGGCCGAGATCTCTGAGAAGCTGCTTCCCTTCACCGTGGAGATGTGCCAGTCGAA
ATACGCCCAGTTCTGCGTGCAACGGATGCTCAAGTACGGTGCGCCAGCCACCAAAGCCAAGCTGGTGGAC
AGCCTGTACGGACATATAGTGCGTTTGGCCGGACACAGCATCGGCAGTGGGCTGCTGGATTCGATGTATC
AGAGCGCCACACCCAATCAGCGCATCTATATGCGCCAGGAGTTCTACGGCGATCTGTACCGGAAGGCCAA
GGATTCGAATGTGAAGACTCTGAGCGACACCTATAAGGAGGCCACGAACATGAAGGCCTCCATTTTGGGG
TCGGTTAAAGCAAACCTGGATCATGTGGCCAACAAGCAGCTGGTGGACAGTGCGCTGGTGCACGCCGTGA
TGCTGGAGTACCTGCGCGCCTGCGACGAAGATGAGGAGAAGCTGGAGGAGACGGTCACTGCGTTTGCGGC
TCTAGTGCCTCACATGCTGTCCACCAAGGAGGGCAGCGAGGCGGCTGTTATATGCTTCTACAAGTCGACG
CCCAAGAATCGCAGAGCCATTATCAAGAATATCAAGGAGCACCTGCTAAAGATCGCCAACCATGAGCACG
GCCACGTGTTCCTCATCTCGCTGCTAAACGCACTGGACGACACTAAGGCGACCAAGAAGGCAATTTACGA
TCACCTACACGGAGATCTAAAGGCGCTAATGAGCAGCCCGTACGGCCGACGAGTGATTCAATGGCTGGTG
GCTCCGGGTGATACGACATGCTTCCATCCAGAGTTCATTCGCACGGTGGAGGAGGGTCTAGCCTTTGGAA
AAAAGGAGAAGGAGCTGCGTCGCAAGGAGATCCTTGAGCAGATAGAGGCGCCGATTGCACAGTCCATCGC
CGAGGATGCCGCCTTTTGGCTGTCCAACAGCCACATCGGCCTGGTCACCGGCGATATTCTTAATCACATT
CAAGGCGAGTCCTATGAGAAGGCTGCTTCGGCCCTTGCCCAAGTCGTCGTCCAACCGGAGTGGCGCATTT
CAGCAGACGCCGCCGGTCCGCAGCCGCAGGATAAGAAGAAGCCTCACAATGACGTGGAGGCCATTATAGC
CCAGGCCACCAAACAGCGCAGAAAACTGCTTTATGTCGAGAGCAGCAGCGACGACGAAGATGAAGATGAA
GATGAAGATGAGGAGAGCGACGATGAAGGAGACGAGAAGGAGCAGAAGGAGGCGGCCGCAGATGATGCCG
AACCCAAGGTGAAGAAAGCCAAAAAGGAGCCCAAAAAGCCAAAGGCAAAGGAGGAGGAGCCGGCGGCTCC
GTTGGTCTCCGGAATCGAGGAGGCCGGCATGCACATTGTATTGAAGAAGATACTCAAGAACGATGGCAAG
CGAGAGGGCACCCCGTTCAGCCAACAGCTACTCCAAAACTTGTCCTCCGATGTGCTGAAAGCCTGGCTGG
GCGTCAACCGGGCCTGTTTTGTCCTGCTCAAGCTGGTGGAGGAGTGTCCCGCACTGCTGGACGACTGCAA
GAAAGCCATCGCGGCGGAGAGGAGCCTTAGCCAGATACTCGCGGACCGTAAGACGCCCGGAGCCAAGCTA
CTGGCCGCCAAACTGGACATTGGCAAATGACTCGAGTCTAGAGGGCCCGCGGTTCGAAGGTAAGCCTATC
CCTAACCCTCTCCTCGGTCTCGATTCTACGCGTACCGGTCATCATCACCATCACCATTGAGTTTAAACCC
GCTGATCAGCCTCGACTGTGCCTTCTAAGGCCTGAGCTCGCTGATCAGCCTCGATCGAGGATCCAGACAT
GATAAGATACATTGATGAGTTTGGACAAACCACAACTAGAATGCAGTGAAAAAAATGCTTTATTTGTGAA
ATTTGTGATGCTATTGCTTTATTTGTAACCATTATAAGCTGCAATAAACAAGTTAACAACAACAATTGCA
TTCATTTTATGTTTCAGGTTCAGGGGGAGGTGTGGGAGGTTTTTTAAAGCAAGTAAAACCTCTACAAATG
TGGTATGGCTGATTATGATCAGTCGACCGATGCCCTTGAGAGCCTTCAACCCAGTCAGCTCCTTCCGGTG
GGCGCGGGGCATGACTATCGTCGCCGCACTTATGACTGTCTTCTTTATCATGCAACTCGTAGGACAGGTG
CCGGCAGCGCTCTGGGTCATTTTCGGCGAGGACCGCTTTCGCTGGAGCGCGACGATGATCGGCCTGTCGC
TTGCGGTATTCGGAATCTTGCACGCCCTCGCTCAAGCCTTCGTCACTGGTCCCGCCACCAAACGTTTCGG
CGAGAAGCAGGCCATTATCGCCGGCATGGCGGCCGACGCGCTGGGCTACGTCTTGCTGGCGTTCGCGACG
CGAGGCTGGATGGCCTTCCCCATTATGATTCTTCTCGCTTCCGGCGGCATCGGGATGCCCGCGTTGCAGG
CCATGCTGTCCAGGCAGGTAGATGACGACCATCAGGGACAGCTTCAAGGATCGCTCGCGGCTCTTACCAG
CCAGCAAAAGGCCAGGAACCGTAAAAAGGCCGCGTTGCTGGCGTTTTTCCATAGGCTCCGCCCCCCTGAC
GAGCATCACAAAAATCGACGCTCAAGTCAGAGGTGGCGAAACCCGACAGGACTATAAAGATACCAGGCGT
TTCCCCCTGGAAGCTCCCTCGTGCGCTCTCCTGTTCCGACCCTGCCGCTTACCGGATACCTGTCCGCCTT
TCTCCCTTCGGGAAGCGTGGCGCTTTCTCAATGCTCACGCTGTAGGTATCTCAGTTCGGTGTAGGTCGTT
CGCTCCAAGCTGGGCTGTGTGCACGAACCCCCCGTTCAGCCCGACCGCTGCGCCTTATCCGGTAACTATC
GTCTTGAGTCCAACCCGGTAAGACACGACTTATCGCCACTGGCAGCAGCCACTGGTAACAGGATTAGCAG
AGCGAGGTATGTAGGCGGTGCTACAGAGTTCTTGAAGTGGTGGCCTAACTACGGCTACACTAGAAGGACA
GTATTTGGTATCTGCGCTCTGCTGAAGCCAGTTACCTTCGGAAAAAGAGTTGGTAGCTCTTGATCCGGCA
AACAAACCACCGCTGGTAGCGGTGGTTTTTTTGTTTGCAAGCAGCAGATTACGCGCAGAAAAAAAGGATC
TCAAGAAGATCCTTTGATCTTTTCTACGGGGTCTGACGCTCAGTGGAACGAAAACTCACGTTAAGGGATT
TTGGTCATGAGATTATCAAAAAGGATCTTCACCTAGATCCTTTTAAATTAAAAATGAAGTTTTAAATCAA
TCTAAAGTATATATGAGTAAACTTGGTCTGACAGTTACCAATGCTTAATCAGTGAGGCACCTATCTCAGC
GATCTGTCTATTTCGTTCATCCATAGTTGCCTGACTCCCCGTCGTGTAGATAACTACGATACGGGAGGGC
TTACCATCTGGCCCCAGTGCTGCAATGATACCGCGAGACCCACGCTCACCGGCTCCAGATTTATCAGCAA
TAAACCAGCCAGCCGGAAGGGCCGAGCGCAGAAGTGGTCCTGCAACTTTATCCGCCTCCATCCAGTCTAT
TAATTGTTGCCGGGAAGCTAGAGTAAGTAGTTCGCCAGTTAATAGTTTGCGCAACGTTGTTGCCATTGCT
GCAGGCATCGTGGTGTCACGCTCGTCGTTTGGTATGGCTTCATTCAGCTCCGGTTCCCAACGATCAAGGC
GAGTTACATGATCCCCCATGTTGTGCAAAAAAGCGGTTAGCTCCTTCGGTCCTCCGATCGTTGTCAGAAG
TAAGTTGGCCGCAGTGTTATCACTCATGGTTATGGCAGCACTGCATAATTCTCTTACTGTCATGCCATCC
GTAAGATGCTTTTCTGTGACTGGTGAGTACTCAACCAAGTCATTCTGAGAATAGTGTATGCGGCGACCGA
GTTGCTCTTGCCCGGCGTCAACACGGGATAATACCGCGCCACATAGCAGAACTTTAAAAGTGCTCATCAT
TGGAAAACGTTCTTCGGGGCGAAAACTCTCAAGGATCTTACCGCTGTTGAGATCCAGTTCGATGTAACCC
ACTCGTGCACCCAACTGATCTTCAGCATCTTTTACTTTCACCAGCGTTTCTGGGTGAGCAAAAACAGGAA
GGCAAAATGCCGCAAAAAAGGGAATAAGGGCGACACGGAAATGTTGAATACTCATACTCTTCCTTTTTCA
ATATTATTGAAGCATTTATCAGGGTTATTGTCTCATGAGCGGATACATATTTGAATGTATTTAGAAAAAT
AAACAAATAGGGGTTCCGCGCACATTTCCCCGAAAAGTGCCACCTGACGTCTAAGAAACCATTATTATCA
TGACATTAACCTATAAAAATAGGCGTATCACGAGGCCCTTTCGT
